Addgene plasmid #204750: pCPH2A.X_K134L-GS3
Purpose: Expression of Cas9 and human H2AX with the K134L mutation
Depositing lab: Yuichiro Miyaoka. Depositing organization: Tokyo Metropolitan Institute of Medical Science. Publication: Fusion of histone variants to Cas9 suppresses non-homologous end joining. Kato-Inui T, Takahashi G, Ono T, Miyaoka Y. PLoS One. 2024 May 13;19(5):e0288578. doi: 10.1371/journal.pone.0288578. eCollection 2024. PubMed 38739603.
Backbone
  Vector backbone: pSpCas9(BB)-2A-Puro(PX459)V2.0(#62988)
  Vector type: Mammalian Expression
Growth in bacteria
  Bacterial resistance: Ampicillin, 100 μg/mL
  Growth temperature: 37°C
  Growth strain: DH5alpha
  Copy number: High Copy
Gene/Insert
  Gene/Insert name: H2AX K134L (alt name: H2AFX)
  Species: H. sapiens (human)
  Mutation: H2AX with the K134L mutation
  Entrez Gene: H2AX (a.k.a. H2A.X, H2A/X, H2AFX)
  Cloning method: Restriction Enzyme; 5′ cloning site Unknown (unknown if destroyed)
Terms and licenses: Academic/Nonprofit Terms; Industry Terms: Not Available to Industry
How to cite: pCPH2A.X_K134L-GS3 was a gift from Yuichiro Miyaoka (Addgene plasmid # 204750 ; http://n2t.net/addgene:204750 ; RRID:Addgene_204750)
