[The description below was written by a language model from this plasmid's Addgene catalogue record and pLannotate feature annotations shown in this document.]
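Description:
pCPH2A.X_K134L-GS3 is a mammalian expression plasmid built on the pSpCas9(BB)-2A-Puro (PX459) V2.0 backbone. It expresses Streptococcus pyogenes Cas9 together with human histone variant H2AX (H2AFX) carrying a K134L substitution. It is propagated in E. coli as a high-copy plasmid through a ColE1/pUC-type origin and is selected with ampicillin via the β-lactamase gene. An f1 phage origin and a single AAV2 ITR remnant are also annotated in the backbone.

The expression cassette is driven by a hybrid promoter made up of the CMV enhancer, the chicken β-actin promoter and a hybrid CBA/MVM intron. Downstream, the H2AX coding sequence lies just upstream of the full Cas9 open reading frame, which is annotated as contiguous N- and C-terminal portions. The two are separated by a short gap, which, together with the "GS3" in the name, suggests a flexible glycine-serine linker joining the histone to the N-terminus of Cas9, although the record does not describe the linker explicitly. Cas9 is followed by a nucleoplasmin bipartite NLS, then a puromycin N-acetyltransferase gene. In the parental backbone this marker is linked through a 2A peptide, so that transfected cells can be selected with puromycin. A bGH polyadenylation signal ends the transcript.

The parental PX459 vector normally carries a U6-driven guide RNA scaffold, but no U6 promoter or sgRNA scaffold appears in the feature table. Whether a guide cassette is present therefore cannot be confirmed from this record. The associated work examines how fusing histone variants to Cas9 affects genome editing outcomes, specifically suppression of non-homologous end joining, and this construct provides the K134L H2AX mutant version of that fusion.
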