Features (pLannotate 1.2.2; 17 found; start..end, strand, type, name):
     12..297     +  enhancer       CMV enhancer: human cytomegalovirus immediate early enhancer; contains an 18-bp deletion relative to the standard CMV enhancer
    299..576     +  promoter       chicken β-actin promoter: No description available
    577..804     +  intron         hybrid intron: hybrid between chicken β-actin (CBA) and minute virus of mice (MMV) introns (Gray et al., 2011)
    942..1367    +  CDS            H2AX: H2AX_HUMAN - Also known as H2AFX From Homo sapiens (Human).
   1413..3014    +  CDS            Cas9(N): N-terminal portion of Streptococcus pyogenes Cas9 (Zetsche et al., 2015)
   3015..5513    +  CDS            Cas9(C): C-terminal portion of Streptococcus pyogenes Cas9 (Zetsche et al., 2015)
   5514..5561    +  CDS            nucleoplasmin NLS: bipartite nuclear localization signal from nucleoplasmin
   5631..6230    +  CDS            PuroR (fragment): puromycin N-acetyltransferase; pac from Streptomyces; confers resistance to puromycin
   6264..6375    +  polyA_signal   bGH poly(A) signal: bovine growth hormone polyadenylation signal
   6480..6620    +  repeat_region  AAV2 ITR: inverted terminal repeat of adeno-associated virus serotype 2 inverted
   6625..6676    -  misc_feature   bom (fragment): basis of mobility region from pBR322
   6695..7150    +  rep_origin     f1 ori (sequence partly withheld): f1 bacteriophage origin of replication; arrow indicates direction of (+) strand synthesis
   7151..7200    -  misc_feature   bom (fragment): basis of mobility region from pBR322
   7302..7337    -  CDS            rop (fragment): Rop protein, which maintains plasmids at low copy number; rop
   7432..7536    +  promoter       AmpR promoter: bla
   7537..8397    +  CDS            AmpR: β-lactamase; bla; confers resistance to ampicillin, carbenicillin, and related antibiotics
   8568..9156    +  rep_origin     ori: high-copy-number ColE1/pMB1/pBR322/pUC origin of replication
>Addgene plasmid #204750 | pCPH2A.X_K134L-GS3 | addgene full sequence | sequence record 407710 | Addgene NGS Result
CTAGAGGTACCCGTTACATAACTTACGGTAAATGGCCCGCCTGGCTGACCGCCCAACGACCCCCGCCCAT
TGACGTCAATAGTAACGCCAATAGGGACTTTCCATTGACGTCAATGGGTGGAGTATTTACGGTAAACTGC
CCACTTGGCAGTACATCAAGTGTATCATATGCCAAGTACGCCCCCTATTGACGTCAATGACGGTAAATGG
CCCGCCTGGCATTGTGCCCAGTACATGACCTTATGGGACTTTCCTACTTGGCAGTACATCTACGTATTAG
TCATCGCTATTACCATGGTCGAGGTGAGCCCCACGTTCTGCTTCACTCTCCCCATCTCCCCCCCCTCCCC
ACCCCCAATTTTGTATTTATTTATTTTTTAATTATTTTGTGCAGCGATGGGGGCGGGGGGGGGGGGGGGG
CGCGCGCCRGGSGGGGSGGGGSGGGGCGRGGGGCGGGGCGGGGCGAGGCGGAGAGGTGCGGCGGCAGCCA
ATCAGAGCGGCGCGCTCCGAAAGTTTCCTTTTATGGCGAGGCGGCGGCGGCGGCGGCCCTATAAAAAGCG
AAGCGCGCGGCGGGCGGGAGTCGCTGCGCGCTGCCTTCGCCCCGTGCCCCGCTCCGCCGCCGCCTCGCGC
CGCCCGCCCCGGCTCTGACTGACCGCGTTACTCCCACAGGTGAGCGGGCGGGACGGCCCTTCTCCTCCGG
GCTGTAATTAGCTGAGCAAGAGGTAAGGGTTTAAGGGATGGTTGGTTGGTGGGGTATTAATGTTTAATTA
CCTGGAGCACCTGCCTGAAATCACTTTTTTTCAGGTTGGACCGGTGCCACCATGGACTATAAGGACCACG
ACGGAGACTACAAGGATCATGATATTGATTACAAAGACGATGACGATAAGATGGCCCCAAAGAAGAAGCG
GAAGGTCGGGATCCACGGAGTCCCTGCAGCCTCGGGCCGCGGCAAGACTGGCGGCAAGGCCCGCGCCAAG
GCCAAGTCGCGCTCGTCGCGCGCCGGCCTCCAGTTCCCAGTGGGCCGTGTACACCGGCTGCTGCGGAAGG
GCCACTACGCCGAGCGCGTTGGCGCCGGCGCGCCAGTGTACCTGGCGGCAGTGCTGGAGTACCTCACCGC
TGAGATCCTGGAGCTGGCGGGCAATGCGGCCCGCGACAACAAGAAGACGCGAATCATCCCCCGCCACCTG
CAGCTGGCCATCCGCAACGACGAGGAGCTCAACAAGCTGCTGGGCGGCGTGACGATCGCCCAGGGAGGCG
TCCTGCCCAACATCCAGGCCGTGCTGCTGCCCAAGAAGACCAGCGCCACCGTGGGGCCGAAGGCGCCCTC
GGGCGGCTTGAAGGCCACCCAGGCCTCCCAGGAGTACGGTGGCGGTGGATCCGGTGGCGGTGGAAGTGGT
GGCGGTGGATCTGACAAGAAGTACAGCATCGGCCTGGACATCGGCACCAACTCTGTGGGCTGGGCCGTGA
TCACCGACGAGTACAAGGTGCCCAGCAAGAAATTCAAGGTGCTGGGCAACACCGACCGGCACAGCATCAA
GAAGAACCTGATCGGAGCCCTGCTGTTCGACAGCGGCGAAACAGCCGAGGCCACCCGGCTGAAGAGAACC
GCCAGAAGAAGATACACCAGACGGAAGAACCGGATCTGCTATCTGCAAGAGATCTTCAGCAACGAGATGG
CCAAGGTGGACGACAGCTTCTTCCACAGACTGGAAGAGTCCTTCCTGGTGGAAGAGGATAAGAAGCACGA
GCGGCACCCCATCTTCGGCAACATCGTGGACGAGGTGGCCTACCACGAGAAGTACCCCACCATCTACCAC
CTGAGAAAGAAACTGGTGGACAGCACCGACAAGGCCGACCTGCGGCTGATCTATCTGGCCCTGGCCCACA
TGATCAAGTTCCGGGGCCACTTCCTGATCGAGGGCGACCTGAACCCCGACAACAGCGACGTGGACAAGCT
GTTCATCCAGCTGGTGCAGACCTACAACCAGCTGTTCGAGGAAAACCCCATCAACGCCAGCGGCGTGGAC
GCCAAGGCCATCCTGTCTGCCAGACTGAGCAAGAGCAGACGGCTGGAAAATCTGATCGCCCAGCTGCCCG
GCGAGAAGAAGAATGGCCTGTTCGGAAACCTGATTGCCCTGAGCCTGGGCCTGACCCCCAACTTCAAGAG
CAACTTCGACCTGGCCGAGGATGCCAAACTGCAGCTGAGCAAGGACACCTACGACGACGACCTGGACAAC
CTGCTGGCCCAGATCGGCGACCAGTACGCCGACCTGTTTCTGGCCGCCAAGAACCTGTCCGACGCCATCC
TGCTGAGCGACATCCTGAGAGTGAACACCGAGATCACCAAGGCCCCCCTGAGCGCCTCTATGATCAAGAG
ATACGACGAGCACCACCAGGACCTGACCCTGCTGAAAGCTCTCGTGCGGCAGCAGCTGCCTGAGAAGTAC
AAAGAGATTTTCTTCGACCAGAGCAAGAACGGCTACGCCGGCTACATTGACGGCGGAGCCAGCCAGGAAG
AGTTCTACAAGTTCATCAAGCCCATCCTGGAAAAGATGGACGGCACCGAGGAACTGCTCGTGAAGCTGAA
CAGAGAGGACCTGCTGCGGAAGCAGCGGACCTTCGACAACGGCAGCATCCCCCACCAGATCCACCTGGGA
GAGCTGCACGCCATTCTGCGGCGGCAGGAAGATTTTTACCCATTCCTGAAGGACAACCGGGAAAAGATCG
AGAAGATCCTGACCTTCCGCATCCCCTACTACGTGGGCCCTCTGGCCAGGGGAAACAGCAGATTCGCCTG
GATGACCAGAAAGAGCGAGGAAACCATCACCCCCTGGAACTTCGAGGAAGTGGTGGACAAGGGCGCTTCC
GCCCAGAGCTTCATCGAGCGGATGACCAACTTCGATAAGAACCTGCCCAACGAGAAGGTGCTGCCCAAGC
ACAGCCTGCTGTACGAGTACTTCACCGTGTATAACGAGCTGACCAAAGTGAAATACGTGACCGAGGGAAT
GAGAAAGCCCGCCTTCCTGAGCGGCGAGCAGAAAAAGGCCATCGTGGACCTGCTGTTCAAGACCAACCGG
AAAGTGACCGTGAAGCAGCTGAAAGAGGACTACTTCAAGAAAATCGAGTGCTTCGACTCCGTGGAAATCT
CCGGCGTGGAAGATCGGTTCAACGCCTCCCTGGGCACATACCACGATCTGCTGAAAATTATCAAGGACAA
GGACTTCCTGGACAATGAGGAAAACGAGGACATTCTGGAAGATATCGTGCTGACCCTGACACTGTTTGAG
GACAGAGAGATGATCGAGGAACGGCTGAAAACCTATGCCCACCTGTTCGACGACAAAGTGATGAAGCAGC
TGAAGCGGCGGAGATACACCGGCTGGGGCAGGCTGAGCCGGAAGCTGATCAACGGCATCCGGGACAAGCA
GTCCGGCAAGACAATCCTGGATTTCCTGAAGTCCGACGGCTTCGCCAACAGAAACTTCATGCAGCTGATC
CACGACGACAGCCTGACCTTTAAAGAGGACATCCAGAAAGCCCAGGTGTCCGGCCAGGGCGATAGCCTGC
ACGAGCACATTGCCAATCTGGCCGGCAGCCCCGCCATTAAGAAGGGCATCCTGCAGACAGTGAAGGTGGT
GGACGAGCTCGTGAAAGTGATGGGCCGGCACAAGCCCGAGAACATCGTGATCGAAATGGCCAGAGAGAAC
CAGACCACCCAGAAGGGACAGAAGAACAGCCGCGAGAGAATGAAGCGGATCGAAGAGGGCATCAAAGAGC
TGGGCAGCCAGATCCTGAAAGAACACCCCGTGGAAAACACCCAGCTGCAGAACGAGAAGCTGTACCTGTA
CTACCTGCAGAATGGGCGGGATATGTACGTGGACCAGGAACTGGACATCAACCGGCTGTCCGACTACGAT
GTGGACCATATCGTGCCTCAGAGCTTTCTGAAGGACGACTCCATCGACAACAAGGTGCTGACCAGAAGCG
ACAAGAACCGGGGCAAGAGCGACAACGTGCCCTCCGAAGAGGTCGTGAAGAAGATGAAGAACTACTGGCG
GCAGCTGCTGAACGCCAAGCTGATTACCCAGAGAAAGTTCGACAATCTGACCAAGGCCGAGAGAGGCGGC
CTGAGCGAACTGGATAAGGCCGGCTTCATCAAGAGACAGCTGGTGGAAACCCGGCAGATCACAAAGCACG
TGGCACAGATCCTGGACTCCCGGATGAACACTAAGTACGACGAGAATGACAAGCTGATCCGGGAAGTGAA
AGTGATCACCCTGAAGTCCAAGCTGGTGTCCGATTTCCGGAAGGATTTCCAGTTTTACAAAGTGCGCGAG
ATCAACAACTACCACCACGCCCACGACGCCTACCTGAACGCCGTCGTGGGAACCGCCCTGATCAAAAAGT
ACCCTAAGCTGGAAAGCGAGTTCGTGTACGGCGACTACAAGGTGTACGACGTGCGGAAGATGATCGCCAA
GAGCGAGCAGGAAATCGGCAAGGCTACCGCCAAGTACTTCTTCTACAGCAACATCATGAACTTTTTCAAG
ACCGAGATTACCCTGGCCAACGGCGAGATCCGGAAGCGGCCTCTGATCGAGACAAACGGCGAAACCGGGG
AGATCGTGTGGGATAAGGGCCGGGATTTTGCCACCGTGCGGAAAGTGCTGAGCATGCCCCAAGTGAATAT
CGTGAAAAAGACCGAGGTGCAGACAGGCGGCTTCAGCAAAGAGTCTATCCTGCCCAAGAGGAACAGCGAT
AAGCTGATCGCCAGAAAGAAGGACTGGGACCCTAAGAAGTACGGCGGCTTCGACAGCCCCACCGTGGCCT
ATTCTGTGCTGGTGGTGGCCAAAGTGGAAAAGGGCAAGTCCAAGAAACTGAAGAGTGTGAAAGAGCTGCT
GGGGATCACCATCATGGAAAGAAGCAGCTTCGAGAAGAATCCCATCGACTTTCTGGAAGCCAAGGGCTAC
AAAGAAGTGAAAAAGGACCTGATCATCAAGCTGCCTAAGTACTCCCTGTTCGAGCTGGAAAACGGCCGGA
AGAGAATGCTGGCCTCTGCCGGCGAACTGCAGAAGGGAAACGAACTGGCCCTGCCCTCCAAATATGTGAA
CTTCCTGTACCTGGCCAGCCACTATGAGAAGCTGAAGGGCTCCCCCGAGGATAATGAGCAGAAACAGCTG
TTTGTGGAACAGCACAAGCACTACCTGGACGAGATCATCGAGCAGATCAGCGAGTTCTCCAAGAGAGTGA
TCCTGGCCGACGCTAATCTGGACAAAGTGCTGTCCGCCTACAACAAGCACCGGGATAAGCCCATCAGAGA
GCAGGCCGAGAATATCATCCACCTGTTTACCCTGACCAATCTGGGAGCCCCTGCCGCCTTCAAGTACTTT
GACACCACCATCGACCGGAAGAGGTACACCAGCACCAAAGAGGTGCTGGACGCCACCCTGATCCACCAGA
GCATCACCGGCCTGTACGAGACACGGATCGACCTGTCTCAGCTGGGAGGCGACAAAAGGCCGGCGGCCAC
GAAAAAGGCCGGCCAGGCAAAAAAGAAAAAGGAATTCGGCAGTGGAGAGGGCAGAGGAAGTCTGCTAACA
TGCGGTGACGTCGAGGAGAATCCTGGCCCAATGACCGAGTACAAGCCCACGGTGCGCCTCGCCACCCGCG
ACGACGTCCCCAGGGCCGTACGCACCCTCGCCGCCGCGTTCGCCGACTACCCCGCCACGCGCCACACCGT
CGATCCGGACCGCCACATCGAGCGGGTCACCGAGCTGCAAGAACTCTTCCTCACGCGCGTCGGGCTCGAC
ATCGGCAAGGTGTGGGTCGCGGACGACGGCGCCGCGGTGGCGGTCTGGACCACGCCGGAGAGCGTCGAAG
CGGGGGCGGTGTTCGCCGAGATCGGCCCGCGCATGGCCGAGTTGAGCGGTTCCCGGCTGGCCGCGCAGCA
ACAGATGGAAGGCCTCCTGGCGCCGCACCGGCCCAAGGAGCCCGCGTGGTTCCTGGCCACCGTCGGAGTC
TCGCCCGACCACCAGGGCAAGGGTCTGGGCAGCGCCGTCGTGCTCCCCGGAGTGGAGGCGGCCGAGCGCG
CCGGGGTGCCCGCCTTCCTGGAGACCTCCGCGCCCCGCAACCTCCCCTTCTACGAGCGGCTCGGCTTCAC
CGTCACCGCCGACGTCGAGGTGCCCGAAGGACCGCGCACCTGGTGCATGACCCGCAAGCCCGGTGCCTGA
GAATTCTAACTAGAGCTCGCTGATCAGCCTCGACTGTGCCTTCTAGTTGCCAGCCATCTGTTGTTTGCCC
CTCCCCCGTGCCTTCCTTGACCCTGGAAGGTGCCACTCCCACTGTCCTTTCCTAATAAAATGAGGAAATT
GCATCGCATTGTCTGAGTAGGTGTCATTCTATTCTGGGGGGTGGGGTGGGGCAGGACAGCAAGGGGGAGG
ATTGGGAAGAGAATAGCAGGCATGCTGGGGAGCGGCCGCAGGAACCCCTAGTGATGGAGTTGGCCACTCC
CTCTCTGCGCGCTCGCTCGCTCACTGAGGCCGGGCGACCAAAGGTCGCCCGACGCCCGGGCTTTGCCCGG
GCGGCCTCAGTGAGCGAGCGAGCGCGCAGCTGCCTGCAGGGGCGCCTGATGCGGTATTTTCTCCTTACGC
ATCTGTGCGGTATTTCACACCGCATA
[95 nt withheld, positions 6677-6771]
T
[46 nt withheld, positions 6773-6818]
C
[141 nt withheld, positions 6820-6960]
CCTTTGACGTTGGAGTCCACGTTCTTT
[37 nt withheld, positions 6988-7024]
ACTCTATCTCGGGCTATTCTTTTGATTTATAAGGGATTTTGCCGATTTCGGTCTATTGGTTAAAAAATGA
GCTGATTTAACAAAAATTTAACGCGAATTTTAACAAAATATTAACGTTTACAATTTTATGGTGCACTCTC
AGTACAATCTGCTCTGATGCCGCATAGTTAAGCCAGCCCCGACACCCGCCAACACCCGCTGACGCGCCCT
GACGGGCTTGTCTGCTCCCGGCATCCGCTTACAGACAAGCTGTGACCGTCTCCGGGAGCTGCATGTGTCA
GAGGTTTTCACCGTCATCACCGAAACGCGCGAGACGAAAGGGCCTCGTGATACGCCTATTTTTATAGGTT
AATGTCATGATAATAATGGTTTCTTAGACGTCAGGTGGCACTTTTCGGGGAAATGTGCGCGGAACCCCTA
TTTGTTTATTTTTCTAAATACATTCAAATATGTATCCGCTCATGAGACAATAACCCTGATAAATGCTTCA
ATAATATTGAAAAAGGAAGAGTATGAGTATTCAACATTTCCGTGTCGCCCTTATTCCCTTTTTTGCGGCA
TTTTGCCTTCCTGTTTTTGCTCACCCAGAAACGCTGGTGAAAGTAAAAGATGCTGAAGATCAGTTGGGTG
CACGAGTGGGTTACATCGAACTGGATCTCAACAGCGGTAAGATCCTTGAGAGTTTTCGCCCCGAAGAACG
TTTTCCAATGATGAGCACTTTTAAAGTTCTGCTATGTGGCGCGGTATTATCCCGTATTGACGCCGGGCAA
GAGCAACTCGGTCGCCGCATACACTATTCTCAGAATGACTTGGTTGAGTACTCACCAGTCACAGAAAAGC
ATCTTACGGATGGCATGACAGTAAGAGAATTATGCAGTGCTGCCATAACCATGAGTGATAACACTGCGGC
CAACTTACTTCTGACAACGATCGGAGGACCGAAGGAGCTAACCGCTTTTTTGCACAACATGGGGGATCAT
GTAACTCGCCTTGATCGTTGGGAACCGGAGCTGAATGAAGCCATACCAAACGACGAGCGTGACACCACGA
TGCCTGTAGCAATGGCAACAACGTTGCGCAAACTATTAACTGGCGAACTACTTACTCTAGCTTCCCGGCA
ACAATTAATAGACTGGATGGAGGCGGATAAAGTTGCAGGACCACTTCTGCGCTCGGCCCTTCCGGCTGGC
TGGTTTATTGCTGATAAATCTGGAGCCGGTGAGCGTGGAAGCCGCGGTATCATTGCAGCACTGGGGCCAG
ATGGTAAGCCCTCCCGTATCGTAGTTATCTACACGACGGGGAGTCAGGCAACTATGGATGAACGAAATAG
ACAGATCGCTGAGATAGGTGCCTCACTGATTAAGCATTGGTAACTGTCAGACCAAGTTTACTCATATATA
CTTTAGATTGATTTAAAACTTCATTTTTAATTTAAAAGGATCTAGGTGAAGATCCTTTTTGATAATCTCA
TGACCAAAATCCCTTAACGTGAGTTTTCGTTCCACTGAGCGTCAGACCCCGTAGAAAAGATCAAAGGATC
TTCTTGAGATCCTTTTTTTCTGCGCGTAATCTGCTGCTTGCAAACAAAAAAACCACCGCTACCAGCGGTG
GTTTGTTTGCCGGATCAAGAGCTACCAACTCTTTTTCCGAAGGTAACTGGCTTCAGCAGAGCGCAGATAC
CAAATACTGTTCTTCTAGTGTAGCCGTAGTTAGGCCACCACTTCAAGAACTCTGTAGCACCGCCTACATA
CCTCGCTCTGCTAATCCTGTTACCAGTGGCTGCTGCCAGTGGCGATAAGTCGTGTCTTACCGGGTTGGAC
TCAAGACGATAGTTACCGGATAAGGCGCAGCGGTCGGGCTGAACGGGGGGTTCGTGCACACAGCCCAGCT
TGGAGCGAACGACCTACACCGAACTGAGATACCTACAGCGTGAGCTATGAGAAAGCGCCACGCTTCCCGA
AGGGAGAAAGGCGGACAGGTATCCGGTAAGCGGCAGGGTCGGAACAGGAGAGCGCACGAGGGAGCTTCCA
GGGGGAAACGCCTGGTATCTTTATAGTCCTGTCGGGTTTCGCCACCTCTGACTTGAGCGTCGATTTTTGT
GATGCTCGTCAGGGGGGCGGAGCCTATGGAAAAACGCCAGCAACGCGGCCTTTTTACGGTTCCTGGCCTT
TTGCTGGCCTTTTGCTCACATG
